Addgene plasmid #143894: TFORF0952
Purpose: Lentiviral vector for overexpressing transcription factor ORFs with unique 24-bp barcodes. Barcodes facilitate identification of transcription factors in pooled screens.
Depositing lab: Feng Zhang. Depositing organization: Broad Institute. Publication: A transcription factor atlas of directed differentiation. Joung J, Ma S, Tay T, Geiger-Schuller KR, Kirchgatterer PC, Verdine VK, Guo B, Arias-Garcia MA, Allen WE, Singh A, Kuksenko O, Abudayyeh OO, Gootenberg JS, Fu Z, Macrae RK, Buenrostro JD, Regev A, Zhang F. Cell. 2023 Jan 5;186(1):209-229.e26. doi: 10.1016/j.cell.2022.11.026. PubMed 36608654.
Backbone
  Vector backbone: pLX_TRC317
  Backbone manufacturer: Broad Institute Genetic Perturbation Platform
  Backbone size w/o insert (bp): 8264
  Vector type: Mammalian Expression, Lentiviral
  Selectable markers: Puromycin
Growth in bacteria
  Bacterial resistance: Ampicillin, 100 μg/mL
  Growth temperature: 30°C
  Growth strain: NEB Stable
  Copy number: High Copy
Gene/Insert
  Gene/Insert name: PBRM1
  Species: H. sapiens (human)
  Insert size (bp): 4850
  Entrez Gene: PBRM1 (a.k.a. BAF180, PB1, RCC, SMARCH1)
  Promoter: EF1a
  Cloning method: Unknown
  Sequencing primers: 5′ GGGTGGAGACTGAAGTTAGGCCAG; 3′ CACATAGCGTAAAAGGAGCAACATAG
Terms and licenses: Academic/Nonprofit Terms; Industry Terms: Not Available to Industry
Depositor comments: NM_018313,ENST00000394830 . The transcription factor ORF portion of this plasmid was synthesized by Genewiz. Please test multiple small colonies in case of plasmid recombination. To make this collection available in a timely manner, a portion of this collection was not fully sequenced by Addgene. If an Addgene verified full plasmid sequence is not available, please contact us prior to placing an order to request the full sequence.
How to cite: TFORF0952 was a gift from Feng Zhang (Addgene plasmid # 143894 ; http://n2t.net/addgene:143894 ; RRID:Addgene_143894)
