[The description below was written by a language model from this plasmid's Addgene catalogue record and pLannotate feature annotations shown in this document.]
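Description:
TFORF0952 is a lentiviral mammalian expression plasmid built on the pLX_TRC317 backbone. It belongs to a barcoded collection of transcription factor ORFs designed for pooled overexpression screens. Its insert is human PBRM1 (also called BAF180 or PB1), a subunit of the PBAF SWI/SNF chromatin remodelling complex. The ORF of about 4.8 kb is driven by the constitutive EF-1α promoter. The automated annotation labels this ORF as mouse Pbrm1, which most likely reflects a best match to a closely related orthologue, since the catalogue entry records a human reference transcript and a synthesized ORF. According to the record, each plasmid in the collection carries a unique 24-bp barcode so that the transcription factor can be identified in pooled experiments. The barcode is not annotated separately in the feature table.

The viral portion has a third-generation, self-inactivating layout. An RSV promoter fused to a truncated HIV-1 5' LTR drives genomic RNA production in packaging cells. It is followed by the Ψ packaging signal with a gag fragment, the RRE for Rev-dependent nuclear export, and a cPPT/CTS. A WPRE downstream of the ORF enhances transcript expression, and the ΔU3 3' LTR inactivates the LTR promoter after integration. Upstream of the EF-1α cassette, an SV40 early promoter drives puromycin N-acetyltransferase, which allows selection of transduced cells. An SV40 poly(A) signal lies beyond the 3' LTR.

In bacteria, the plasmid replicates from a high-copy ColE1/pUC origin and is selected with ampicillin. It also carries an f1 ori and residual lac, T7 and T3 cloning-vector elements. The depositor cautions that the plasmid can recombine during propagation. The sequenced record of 13,114 nt matches the stated backbone and insert sizes.
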