Features (pLannotate 1.2.2; 31 found; start..end, strand, type, name):
      5..231     +  promoter       RSV promoter: Rous sarcoma virus enhancer/promoter
    232..412     +  LTR            5' LTR (truncated): truncated 5' long terminal repeat (LTR) from HIV-1
    459..584     +  misc_feature   HIV-1 Ψ: packaging signal of human immunodeficiency virus type 1
    568..931     +  CDS            HIV-1 gag (fragment): gag protein from human immunodeficiency virus 1; gag
   1077..1310    +  misc_feature   RRE: The Rev response element (RRE) of HIV-1 allows for Rev-dependent mRNA export from the nucleus to the cytoplasm.
   1687..1713    +  CDS            Rev (fragment): human immunodeficiency virus 1 (HIV-1) Rev protein; rev; enhances nuclear export of unspliced and incompletely spliced viral mRNAs
   1720..1743    +  promoter       SV40 promoter (fragment): SV40 early promoter
   1744..1815    +  promoter       SV40 promoter (fragment): SV40 enhancer and early promoter
   1839..1974    +  rep_origin     SV40 ori: SV40 origin of replication
   2020..2616    +  CDS            PuroR (fragment): puromycin N-acetyltransferase; pac from Streptomyces; confers resistance to puromycin
   2665..2782    +  misc_feature   cPPT/CTS: central polypurine tract and central termination sequence of HIV-1
   2847..2913    +  CDS            small t antigen (fragment): SV40 (simian virus 40) small t antigen
   2920..4098    +  promoter       EF-1α promoter: strong constitutive promoter for human elongation factor EF-1α
   4115..8860    +  CDS            Pbrm1: PB1_MOUSE - Also known as Baf180, Pb1. Experimental evidence at protein level: Swiss-Prot protein existence level 1. Involved in transcriptional activation and repression of select genes by chromatin remodeling (alteration of DNA-nucleosome topology). Required for the stability of the SWI/SNF chromatin remodeling complex SWI/SNF-B (PBAF). Acts as a negative regulator of cell proliferation. From Mus musculus (Mouse).
   8876..8929    +  promoter       U6 promoter (fragment): RNA polymerase III promoter for human U6 snRNA
   8971..9559    +  misc_feature   WPRE: woodchuck hepatitis virus posttranscriptional regulatory element
   9610..9629    +  misc_feature   cPPT/CTS (fragment): central polypurine tract and central termination sequence of HIV-1
   9631..9864    +  LTR            3' LTR (ΔU3): self-inactivating 3' long terminal repeat (LTR) from HIV-1
   9942..10063   +  polyA_signal   SV40 poly(A) signal: SV40 polyadenylation signal
  10103..10238   +  rep_origin     SV40 ori: SV40 origin of replication
  10259..10277   -  promoter       T7 promoter: promoter for bacteriophage T7 RNA polymerase
  10285..10440   +  CDS            lacZα (fragment): LacZα fragment of β-galactosidase; lacZ fragment
  10445..10873   +  rep_origin     f1 ori (sequence partly withheld): f1 bacteriophage origin of replication; arrow indicates direction of (+) strand synthesis
  10926..11030   +  promoter       AmpR promoter: bla
  11031..11891   +  CDS            AmpR: β-lactamase; bla; confers resistance to ampicillin, carbenicillin, and related antibiotics
  12062..12650   +  rep_origin     ori: high-copy-number ColE1/pMB1/pBR322/pUC origin of replication
  12833..12925   +  CDS            lacI (fragment): lac repressor; lacI; The lac repressor binds to the lac operator to inhibit transcription in E. coli. This inhibition can be relieved by adding lactose or isopropyl-β-D-thiogalactopyranoside (IPTG).
  12938..12959   +  protein_bind   CAP binding site: CAP binding activates transcription in the presence of cAMP. E. coli catabolite activator protein
  12974..13004   +  promoter       lac promoter: promoter for the E. coli lac operon
  13008..13030   +  protein_bind   lac operator (fragment): The lac repressor binds to the lac operator to inhibit transcription in E. coli. This inhibition can be relieved by adding lactose or isopropyl-β-D-thiogalactopyranoside (IPTG). lac repressor encoded by lacI
  13073..13091   +  promoter       T3 promoter: promoter for bacteriophage T3 RNA polymerase
>Addgene plasmid #143894 | TFORF0952 | addgene full sequence | sequence record 471140 | Addgene NGS Result
TTAATGTAGTCTTATGCAATACTCTTGTAGTCTTGCAACATGGTAACGATGAGTTAGCAACATGCCTTAC
AAGGAGAGAAAAAGCACCGTGCATGCCGATTGGTGGAAGTAAGGTGGTACGATCGTGCCTTATTAGGAAG
GCAACAGACGGGTCTGACATGGATTGGACGAACCACTGAATTGCCGCATTGCAGAGATATTGTATTTAAG
TGCCTAGCTCGATACATAAACGGGTCTCTCTGGTTAGACCAGATCTGAGCCTGGGAGCTCTCTGGCTAAC
TAGGGAACCCACTGCTTAAGCCTCAATAAAGCTTGCCTTGAGTGCTTCAAGTAGTGTGTGCCCGTCTGTT
GTGTGACTCTGGTAACTAGAGATCCCTCAGACCCTTTTAGTCAGTGTGGAAAATCTCTAGCAGTGGCGCC
CGAACAGGGACTTGAAAGCGAAAGGGAAACCAGAGGAGCTCTCTCGACGCAGGACTCGGCTTGCTGAAGC
GCGCACGGCAAGAGGCGAGGGGCGGCGACTGGTGAGTACGCCAAAAATTTTGACTAGCGGAGGCTAGAAG
GAGAGAGATGGGTGCGAGAGCGTCAGTATTAAGCGGGGGAGAATTAGATCGCGATGGGAAAAAATTCGGT
TAAGGCCAGGGGGAAAGAAAAAATATAAATTAAAACATATAGTATGGGCAAGCAGGGAGCTAGAACGATT
CGCAGTTAATCCTGGCCTGTTAGAAACATCAGAAGGCTGTAGACAAATACTGGGACAGCTACAACCATCC
CTTCAGACAGGATCAGAAGAACTTAGATCATTATATAATACAGTAGCAACCCTCTATTGTGTGCATCAAA
GGATAGAGATAAAAGACACCAAGGAAGCTTTAGACAAGATAGAGGAAGAGCAAAACAAAAGTAAGACCAC
CGCACAGCAAGCGGCCGCTGATCTTCAGACCTGGAGGAGGAGATATGAGGGACAATTGGAGAAGTGAATT
ATATAAATATAAAGTAGTAAAAATTGAACCATTAGGAGTAGCACCCACCAAGGCAAAGAGAAGAGTGGTG
CAGAGAGAAAAAAGAGCAGTGGGAATAGGAGCTTTGTTCCTTGGGTTCTTGGGAGCAGCAGGAAGCACTA
TGGGCGCAGCGTCAATGACGCTGACGGTACAGGCCAGACAATTATTGTCTGGTATAGTGCAGCAGCAGAA
CAATTTGCTGAGGGCTATTGAGGCGCAACAGCATCTGTTGCAACTCACAGTCTGGGGCATCAAGCAGCTC
CAGGCAAGAATCCTGGCTGTGGAAAGATACCTAAAGGATCAACAGCTCCTGGGGATTTGGGGTTGCTCTG
GAAAACTCATTTGCACCACTGCTGTGCCTTGGAATGCTAGTTGGAGTAATAAATCTCTGGAACAGATTTG
GAATCACACGACCTGGATGGAGTGGGACAGAGAAATTAACAATTACACAAGCTTAATACACTCCTTAATT
GAAGAATCGCAAAACCAGCAAGAAAAGAATGAACAAGAATTATTGGAATTAGATAAATGGGCAAGTTTGT
GGAATTGGTTTAACATAACAAATTGGCTGTGGTATATAAAATTATTCATAATGATAGTAGGAGGCTTGGT
AGGTTTAAGAATAGTTTTTGCTGTACTTTCTATAGTGAATAGAGTTAGGCAGGGATATTCACCATTATCG
TTTCAGACCCACCTCCCAACCCCGAGGGGACCCATGCATTGCATCTCAATTAGTCAGCAACCAGGTGTGG
AAAGTCCCCAGGCTCCCCAGCAGGCAGAAGTATGCAAAGCATGCGTCTCAATTAGTCAGCAACCATAGTC
CCGCCCCTAACTCCGCCCATCCCGCCCCTAACTCCGCCCAGTTCCGCCCATTCTCCGCCCCATGGCTGAC
TAATTTTTTTTATTTATGCAGAGGCCGAGGCCGCCTCGGCCTCTGAGCTATTCCAGAAGTAGTGAGGAGG
CTTTTTTGGAGGCCTAGGCTTTTGCAAAAAGCTTTCTAGAGGTACCACCGGAGCTTACCATGACCGAGTA
CAAGCCCACGGTGCGCCTCGCCACCCGCGACGACGTCCCCAGGGCCGTACGCACCCTCGCCGCCGCGTTC
GCCGACTACCCCGCCACGCGCCACACCGTCGATCCGGACCGCCACATCGAGCGGGTCACCGAGCTGCAAG
AACTCTTCCTCACGCGCGTCGGGCTCGACATCGGCAAGGTGTGGGTCGCGGACGACGGCGCCGCCGTGGC
GGTCTGGACCACGCCGGAGAGCGTCGAAGCGGGGGCGGTGTTCGCCGAGATCGGCCCGCGCATGGCCGAG
TTGAGCGGTTCCCGGCTGGCCGCGCAGCAACAGATGGAAGGCCTCCTGGCGCCGCACCGGCCCAAGGAGC
CCGCGTGGTTCCTGGCCACCGTCGGCGTCTCGCCCGACCACCAGGGCAAGGGTCTGGGCAGCGCCGTCGT
GCTCCCCGGAGTGGAGGCGGCCGAGCGCGCCGGGGTGCCCGCCTTCCTGGAGACCTCCGCGCCCCGCAAC
CTCCCCTTCTACGAGCGGCTCGGCTTCACCGTCACCGCCGACGTCGAGGTGCCCGAAGGACCGCGCACCT
GGTGCATGACCCGCAAGCCCGGTGCCAGTTAACGAATTCTAGATCTTGAGACAAATGGCAGTATTCATCC
ACAATTTTAAAAGAAAAGGGGGGATTGGGGGGTACAGTGCAGGGGAAAGAATAGTAGACATAATAGCAAC
AGACATACAAACTAAAGAATTACAAAAACAAATTACAAAAATTCAAAATTTTCGGGTTTATTACAGGGAC
AGCAGAGATCCACTTTGGCGCCGGCTCGAGGCCTGCAGGTGCAAAGATGGATAAAGTTTTAAACAGAGAG
GAATCTTTGCAGCTAATGGACCTTCTAGGTCTTGAAAGGAGTGGGAATTGGCTCCGGTGCCCGTCAGTGG
GCAGAGCGCACATCGCCCACAGTCCCCGAGAAGTTGGGGGGAGGGGTCGGCAATTGAACCGGTGCCTAGA
GAAGGTGGCGCGGGGTAAACTGGGAAAGTGATGTCGTGTACTGGCTCCGCCTTTTTCCCGAGGGTGGGGG
AGAACCGTATATAAGTGCAGTAGTCGCCGTGAACGTTCTTTTTCGCAACGGGTTTGCCGCCAGAACACAG
GTAAGTGCCGTGTGTGGTTCCCGCGGGCCTGGCCTCTTTACGGGTTATGGCCCTTGCGTGCCTTGAATTA
CTTCCACCTGGCTGCAGTACGTGATTCTTGATCCCGAGCTTCGGGTTGGAAGTGGGTGGGAGAGTTCGAG
GCCTTGCGCTTAAGGAGCCCCTTCGCCTCGTGCTTGAGTTGAGGCCTGGCCTGGGCGCTGGGGCCGCCGC
GTGCGAATCTGGTGGCACCTTCGCGCCTGTCTCGCTGCTTTCGATAAGTCTCTAGCCATTTAAAATTTTT
GATGACCTGCTGCGACGCTTTTTTTCTGGCAAGATAGTCTTGTAAATGCGGGCCAAGATCTGCACACTGG
TATTTCGGTTTTTGGGGCCGCGGGCGGCGACGGGGCCCGTGCGTCCCAGCGCACATGTTCGGCGAGGCGG
GGCCTGCGAGCGCGGCCACCGAGAATCGGACGGGGGTAGTCTCAAGCTGGCCGGCCTGCTCTGGTGCCTG
GCCTCGCGCCGCCGTGTATCGCCCCGCCCTGGGCGGCAAGGCTGGCCCGGTCGGCACCAGTTGCGTGAGC
GGAAAGATGGCCGCTTCCCGGCCCTGCTGCAGGGAGCTCAAAATGGAGGACGCGGCGCTCGGGAGAGCGG
GCGGGTGAGTCACCCACACAAAGGAAAAGGGCCTTTCCGTCCTCAGCCGTCGCTTCATGTGACTCCACGG
AGTACCGGGCGCCGTCCAGGCACCTCGATTAGTTCTCGAGCTTTTGGAGTACGTCGTCTTTAGGTTGGGG
GGAGGGGTTTTATGCGATGGAGTTTCCCCACACTGAGTGGGTGGAGACTGAAGTTAGGCCAGCTTGGCAC
TTGATGTAATTCTCCTTGGAATTTGCCCTTTTTGAGTTTGGATCTTGGTTCATTCTCAAGCCTCAGACAG
TGGTTCAAAGTTTTTTTCTTCCATTTCAGGTGTCGTGAGGCTAGCACCGCCACCATGGGTTCCAAGAGAA
GAAGAGCTACCTCCCCTTCCAGCAGTGTCAGCGGGGACTTTGATGATGGGCACCATTCTGTGTCAACACC
AGGCCCAAGCAGGAAAAGGAGGAGACTTTCCAATCTTCCAACTGTAGATCCTATTGCCGTGTGCCATGAA
CTCTATAATACCATCCGAGACTATAAGGATGAACAGGGCAGACTTCTCTGTGAGCTCTTCATTAGGGCAC
CAAAGCGAAGAAATCAACCAGACTATTATGAAGTGGTTTCTCAGCCCATTGACTTGATGAAAATCCAACA
GAAACTAAAAATGGAAGAGTATGATGATGTTAATTTGCTGACTGCTGACTTCCAGCTTCTTTTTAACAAT
GCAAAGTCCTATTATAAGCCAGATTCTCCTGAATATAAAGCCGCTTGCAAACTCTGGGATTTGTACCTTC
GAACAAGAAATGAGTTTGTTCAGAAAGGAGAAGCAGATGACGAAGATGATGATGAAGATGGGCAAGACAA
TCAGGGCACAGTGACTGAAGGATCTTCTCCAGCTTACTTGAAGGAGATCCTGGAGCAGCTTCTTGAAGCC
ATAGTTGTAGCTACAAATCCATCAGGACGTCTCATTAGCGAACTTTTTCAGAAACTGCCTTCTAAAGTGC
AATATCCAGATTATTATGCAATAATTAAGGAGCCTATAGATCTCAAGACCATTGCCCAGAGGATACAGAA
TGGAAGCTACAAAAGTATTCATGCAATGGCCAAAGATATAGATCTCCTCGCAAAAAATGCCAAAACTTAT
AATGAGCCTGGCTCTCAAGTATTCAAGGATGCAAATTCAATTAAAAAAATATTTTATATGAAAAAGGCTG
AAATTGAACATCATGAAATGGCTAAGTCAAGTCTTCGAATGAGGACTCCATCCAACTTGGCTGCAGCCAG
ACTGACAGGTCCTTCACACAGTAAAGGCAGCCTTGGTGAAGAGAGAAATCCCACTAGCAAGTATTACCGT
AATAAAAGAGCAGTACAAGGAGGTCGTTTATCAGCAATTACAATGGCACTTCAATATGGCTCAGAAAGTG
AAGAAGATGCTGCTTTAGCTGCTGCACGCTATGAAGAGGGAGAGTCAGAAGCAGAAAGCATCACTTCCTT
TATGGATGTTTCAAATCCTTTTTATCAGCTTTATGACACAGTTAGGAGTTGTCGGAATAACCAAGGGCAG
CTAATAGCTGAACCTTTTTACCATTTGCCTTCAAAGAAAAAATACCCTGATTATTACCAGCAAATTAAAA
TGCCCATATCACTACAACAGATCCGAACAAAACTGAAGAATCAAGAATATGAAACTTTAGATCATTTGGA
GTGTGATCTGAATTTAATGTTTGAAAATGCCAAACGCTATAATGTGCCCAATTCAGCCATCTACAAGCGA
GTTCTAAAATTGCAGCAAGTTATGCAGGCAAAGAAGAAAGAGCTTGCCAGGAGAGACGATATCGAGGACG
GAGACAGCATGATCTCTTCAGCCACCTCTGATACTGGTAGTGCCAAAAGAAAAAGTAAAAAGAACATAAG
AAAGCAGCGAATGAAAATCTTATTCAATGTTGTTCTTGAAGCTCGAGAGCCAGGTTCAGGCAGAAGACTT
TGTGACCTATTTATGGTTAAACCATCCAAAAAGGACTATCCTGATTATTATAAAATCATCTTGGAGCCAA
TGGACTTGAAAATAATTGAGCATAACATCCGCAATGACAAATATGCTGGTGAAGAGGGAATGATAGAAGA
CATGAAGCTGATGTTCCGGAATGCCAGGCACTATAATGAGGAGGGCTCCCAGGTTTATAATGATGCACAT
ATCCTGGAGAAGTTACTCAAGGAGAAAAGGAAAGAGCTGGGCCCACTGCCTGATGATGATGACATGGCTT
CTCCCAAACTCAAGCTGAGTAGGAAGAGTGGCATTTCTCCTAAAAAATCAAAATACATGACTCCAATGCA
GCAGAAACTAAATGAGGTCTATGAAGCTGTAAAGAACTATACTGATAAGAGGGGTCGCCGCCTCAGTGCC
ATATTTCTGAGGCTTCCCTCTAGATCTGAGTTGCCTGACTACTATCTGACTATTAAAAAGCCCATGGACA
TGGAAAAAATTCGAAGTCACATGATGGCCAACAAGTACCAAGATATTGACTCTATGGTTGAGGACTTTGT
CATGATGTTTAATAATGCCTGTACATACAATGAGCCGGAGTCTTTGATCTACAAAGATGCTCTTGTTCTA
CACAAAGTCCTGCTTGAAACACGCAGAGACCTGGAGGGAGATGAGGACTCTCATGTCCCAAATGTGACTT
TGCTGATTCAAGAGCTTATCCACAATCTTTTTGTGTCAGTCATGAGTCATCAGGATGATGAGGGAAGATG
CTACAGCGATTCTTTAGCAGAAATTCCTGCTGTGGATCCCAACTTTCCTAACAAACCACCCCTTACATTT
GACATAATTAGGAAGAATGTTGAAAATAATCGCTACCGTCGGCTTGATTTATTTCAAGAGCATATGTTTG
AAGTATTGGAACGAGCAAGAAGGATGAATCGGACAGATTCAGAAATATATGAAGATGCAGTAGAACTTCA
GCAGTTTTTTATTAAAATTCGTGATGAACTCTGCAAAAATGGAGAGATTCTTCTTTCACCGGCACTCAGC
TATACCACAAAACATTTGCATAATGATGTGGAGAAAGAGAGAAAGGAAAAATTGCCAAAAGAAATAGAGG
AAGATAAACTAAAACGAGAAGAAGAAAAAAGAGAAGCTGAAAAGAGTGAAGATTCCTCTGGTGCTGCAGG
CCTCTCAGGCTTACATCGCACATACAGCCAGGACTGTAGCTTTAAAAACAGCATGTACCATGTTGGAGAT
TACGTCTATGTGGAACCTGCAGAGGCCAACCTACAACCACATATCGTCTGTATTGAAAGACTGTGGGAGG
ATTCAGCTGAAAAAGAAGTTTTTAAGAGTGACTATTACAACAAAGTTCCAGTTAGTAAAATTCTAGGCAA
GTGTGTGGTCATGTTTGTCAAGGAATACTTTAAGTTATGCCCAGAAAACTTCCGAGATGAGGATGTTTTT
GTCTGTGAATCACGGTATTCTGCCAAAACCAAATCTTTTAAGAAAATTAAACTGTGGACCATGCCCATCA
GCTCAGTCAGGTTTGTCCCTCGGGATGTGCCTCTGCCTGTGGTTCGCGTGGCCTCTGTATTTGCAAATGC
AGATAAAGGTGATGATGAGAAGAATACAGACAACTCAGAGGACAGTCGAGCTGAAGACAATTTTAACTTG
GAAAAGGAAAAAGAAGATGTCCCTGTGGAAATGTCCAATGGTGAACCAGGTTGCCACTACTTTGAGCAGC
TCCATTACAATGACATGTGGCTGAAGGTTGGCGACTGTGTCTTCATCAAGTCCCATGGCCTGGTGCGTCC
TCGTGTGGGCAGAATTGAAAAAGTATGGGTTCGAGATGGAGCTGCATATTTTTATGGCCCCATCTTCATT
CACCCAGAAGAAACAGAGCATGAGCCCACAAAAATGTTCTACAAAAAAGAAGTATTTCTGAGTAATCTGG
AAGAAACCTGCCCCATGACATGTATTCTCGGAAAGTGTGCTGTGTTGTCATTCAAGGACTTCCTCTCCTG
CAGGCCAACTGAAATACCAGAAAATGACATTCTGCTTTGTGAGAGCCGCTACAATGAGAGCGACAAGCAG
ATGAAGAAATTCAAAGGATTGAAGAGGTTTTCACTCTCTGCTAAAGTGGTAGATGATGAAATTTACTACT
TCAGAAAACCAATTGTTCCTCAGAAGGAGCCATCACCTTTGCTGGAAAAGAAGATCCAGTTGCTAGAAGC
TAAATTTGCCGAGTTAGAAGGTGGAGATGATGATATTGAAGAGATGGGAGAAGAAGATAGTGAGTCTACC
CCAAAGTCTGCCAAAGGCAGTGCAAAGAAGGAAGGCTCCAAACGGAAAATCAACATGAGTGGCTACATCC
TGTTCAGCAGTGAGATGAGGGCTGTGATTAAGGCCCAACACCCAGACTACTCTTTCGGGGAGCTCAGCCG
CCTGGTGGGGACAGAATGGAGAAATCTTGAGACAGCCAAGAAAGCAGAATATGAAGGCATGATGGGTGGC
TATCCGCCAGGCCTTCCACCTTTGCAGGGCCCAGTTGATGGCCTTGTTAGCATGGGCAGCATGCAGCCAC
TTCACCCTGGGGGGCCTCCACCCCACCATCTTCCGCCAGGTGTGCCTGGCCTCCCGGGCATCCCACCACC
GGGTGTGATGAACCAAGGAGTGGCCCCTATGGTAGGGACTCCAGCACCAGGTGGAAGTCCATATGGACAA
CAGGTGGGAGTTTTGGGGCCTCCAGGGCAGCAGGCACCACCTCCATATCCCGGCCCACATCCAGCTGGAC
CCCCTGTCATACAGCAGCCAACAACACCCATGTTTGTAGCTCCCCCACCAAAGACCCAGCGGCTTCTTCA
CTCAGAGGCCTACCTGAAATACATTGAAGGACTCAGTGCGGAGTCCAACAGCATTAGCAAGTGGGATCAG
ACACTGGCAGCTCGAAGACGCGACGTCCATTTGTCGAAAGAACAGGAGAGCCGCCTACCCTCTCACTGGC
TGAAAAGCAAAGGGGCCCACACCACCATGGCAGATGCCCTCTGGCGCCTTCGAGATTTGATGCTCCGGGA
CACCCTCAACATTCGCCAAGCATACAACCTAGAAAATGTTTAGTAATGAACTAGTCCGTAACTTGAAAGT
ATTTCGATTTCTTGGCTTTATATATCTTGTGGAAAGGACGAAGACTCTTCTCAGCGAAACCACCTACGCG
TTAAGTCGACAATCAACCTCTGGATTACAAAATTTGTGAAAGATTGACTGGTATTCTTAACTATGTTGCT
CCTTTTACGCTATGTGGATACGCTGCTTTAATGCCTTTGTATCATGCTATTGCTTCCCGTATGGCTTTCA
TTTTCTCCTCCTTGTATAAATCCTGGTTGCTGTCTCTTTATGAGGAGTTGTGGCCCGTTGTCAGGCAACG
TGGCGTGGTGTGCACTGTGTTTGCTGACGCAACCCCCACTGGTTGGGGCATTGCCACCACCTGTCAGCTC
CTTTCCGGGACTTTCGCTTTCCCCCTCCCTATTGCCACGGCGGAACTCATCGCCGCCTGCCTTGCCCGCT
GCTGGACAGGGGCTCGGCTGTTGGGCACTGACAATTCCGTGGTGTTGTCGGGGAAATCATCGTCCTTTCC
TTGGCTGCTCGCCTGTGTTGCCACCTGGATTCTGCGCGGGACGTCCTTCTGCTACGTCCCTTCGGCCCTC
AATCCAGCGGACCTTCCTTCCCGCGGCCTGCTGCCGGCTCTGCGGCCTCTTCCGCGTCTTCGCCTTCGCC
CTCAGACGAGTCGGATCTCCCTTTGGGCCGCCTCCCCGCGTCGACTTTAAGACCAATGACTTACAAGGCA
GCTGTAGATCTTAGCCACTTTTTAAAAGAAAAGGGGGGACTGGAAGGGCTAATTCACTCCCAACGAAGAC
AAGATCTGCTTTTTGCTTGTACTGGGTCTCTCTGGTTAGACCAGATCTGAGCCTGGGAGCTCTCTGGCTA
ACTAGGGAACCCACTGCTTAAGCCTCAATAAAGCTTGCCTTGAGTGCTTCAAGTAGTGTGTGCCCGTCTG
TTGTGTGACTCTGGTAACTAGAGATCCCTCAGACCCTTTTAGTCAGTGTGGAAAATCTCTAGCAGTACGT
ATAGTAGTTCATGTCATCTTATTATTCAGTATTTATAACTTGCAAAGAAATGAATATCAGAGAGTGAGAG
GAACTTGTTTATTGCAGCTTATAATGGTTACAAATAAAGCAATAGCATCACAAATTTCACAAATAAAGCA
TTTTTTTCACTGCATTCTAGTTGTGGTTTGTCCAAACTCATCAATGTATCTTATCATGTCTGGCTCTAGC
TATCCCGCCCCTAACTCCGCCCATCCCGCCCCTAACTCCGCCCAGTTCCGCCCATTCTCCGCCCCATGGC
TGACTAATTTTTTTTATTTATGCAGAGGCCGAGGCCGCCTCGGCCTCTGAGCTATTCCAGAAGTAGTGAG
GAGGCTTTTTTGGAGGCCTAGGGACGTACCCAATTCGCCCTATAGTGAGTCGTATTACGCGCGCTCACTG
GCCGTCGTTTTACAACGTCGTGACTGGGAAAACCCTGGCGTTACCCAACTTAATCGCCTTGCAGCACATC
CCCCTTTCGCCAGCTGGCGTAATAGCGAAGAGGCCCGCACCGATCGCCCTTCCCAACAGTTGCGCAGCCT
GAATGGCGAATGGG
[124 nt withheld, positions 10445-10568]
C
[91 nt withheld, positions 10570-10660]
A
[49 nt withheld, positions 10662-10710]
CCTTTGACGTTGGAGTCCACGTTCTTT
[37 nt withheld, positions 10738-10774]
ACCCTATCTCGGTCTATTCTTTTGATTTATAAGGGATTTTGCCGATTTCGGCCTATTGGTTAAAAAATGA
GCTGATTTAACAAAAATTTAACGCGAATTTTAACAAAATATTAACGCTTACAATTTAGGTGGCACTTTTC
GGGGAAATGTGCGCGGAACCCCTATTTGTTTATTTTTCTAAATACATTCAAATATGTATCCGCTCATGAG
ACAATAACCCTGATAAATGCTTCAATAATATTGAAAAAGGAAGAGTATGAGTATTCAACATTTCCGTGTC
GCCCTTATTCCCTTTTTTGCGGCATTTTGCCTTCCTGTTTTTGCTCACCCAGAAACGCTGGTGAAAGTAA
AAGATGCTGAAGATCAGTTGGGTGCACGAGTGGGTTACATCGAACTGGATCTCAACAGCGGTAAGATCCT
TGAGAGTTTTCGCCCCGAAGAACGTTTTCCAATGATGAGCACTTTTAAAGTTCTGCTATGTGGCGCGGTA
TTATCCCGTATTGACGCCGGGCAAGAGCAACTCGGTCGCCGCATACACTATTCTCAGAATGACTTGGTTG
AGTACTCACCAGTCACAGAAAAGCATCTTACGGATGGCATGACAGTAAGAGAATTATGCAGTGCTGCCAT
AACCATGAGTGATAACACTGCGGCCAACTTACTTCTGACAACGATCGGAGGACCGAAGGAGCTAACCGCT
TTTTTGCACAACATGGGGGATCATGTAACTCGCCTTGATCGTTGGGAACCGGAGCTGAATGAAGCCATAC
CAAACGACGAGCGTGACACCACGATGCCTGTAGCAATGGCAACAACGTTGCGCAAACTATTAACTGGCGA
ACTACTTACTCTAGCTTCCCGGCAACAATTAATAGACTGGATGGAGGCGGATAAAGTTGCAGGACCACTT
CTGCGCTCGGCCCTTCCGGCTGGCTGGTTTATTGCTGATAAATCTGGAGCCGGTGAGCGTGGGTCTCGCG
GTATCATTGCAGCACTGGGGCCAGATGGTAAGCCCTCCCGTATCGTAGTTATCTACACGACGGGGAGTCA
GGCAACTATGGATGAACGAAATAGACAGATCGCTGAGATAGGTGCCTCACTGATTAAGCATTGGTAACTG
TCAGACCAAGTTTACTCATATATACTTTAGATTGATTTAAAACTTCATTTTTAATTTAAAAGGATCTAGG
TGAAGATCCTTTTTGATAATCTCATGACCAAAATCCCTTAACGTGAGTTTTCGTTCCACTGAGCGTCAGA
CCCCGTAGAAAAGATCAAAGGATCTTCTTGAGATCCTTTTTTTCTGCGCGTAATCTGCTGCTTGCAAACA
AAAAAACCACCGCTACCAGCGGTGGTTTGTTTGCCGGATCAAGAGCTACCAACTCTTTTTCCGAAGGTAA
CTGGCTTCAGCAGAGCGCAGATACCAAATACTGTTCTTCTAGTGTAGCCGTAGTTAGGCCACCACTTCAA
GAACTCTGTAGCACCGCCTACATACCTCGCTCTGCTAATCCTGTTACCAGTGGCTGCTGCCAGTGGCGAT
AAGTCGTGTCTTACCGGGTTGGACTCAAGACGATAGTTACCGGATAAGGCGCAGCGGTCGGGCTGAACGG
GGGGTTCGTGCACACAGCCCAGCTTGGAGCGAACGACCTACACCGAACTGAGATACCTACAGCGTGAGCT
ATGAGAAAGCGCCACGCTTCCCGAAGGGAGAAAGGCGGACAGGTATCCGGTAAGCGGCAGGGTCGGAACA
GGAGAGCGCACGAGGGAGCTTCCAGGGGGAAACGCCTGGTATCTTTATAGTCCTGTCGGGTTTCGCCACC
TCTGACTTGAGCGTCGATTTTTGTGATGCTCGTCAGGGGGGCGGAGCCTATGGAAAAACGCCAGCAACGC
GGCCTTTTTACGGTTCCTGGCCTTTTGCTGGCCTTTTGCTCACATGTTCTTTCCTGCGTTATCCCCTGAT
TCTGTGGATAACCGTATTACCGCCTTTGAGTGAGCTGATACCGCTCGCCGCAGCCGAACGACCGAGCGCA
GCGAGTCAGTGAGCGAGGAAGCGGAAGAGCGCCCAATACGCAAACCGCCTCTCCCCGCGCGTTGGCCGAT
TCATTAATGCAGCTGGCACGACAGGTTTCCCGACTGGAAAGCGGGCAGTGAGCGCAACGCAATTAATGTG
AGTTAGCTCACTCATTAGGCACCCCAGGCTTTACACTTTATGCTTCCGGCTCGTATGTTGTGTGGAATTG
TGAGCGGATAACAATTTCACACAGGAAACAGCTATGACCATGATTACGCCAAGCGCGCAATTAACCCTCA
CTAAAGGGAACAAAAGCTGGAGCTGCAAGC
