>Addgene plasmid #143894 | TFORF0952 | depositor partial sequence | sequence record 283809 | Insert
ACCGCCACCATGGGTTCCAAGAGAAGAAGAGCTACCTCCCCTTCCAGCAGTGTCAGCGGGGACTTTGATG
ATGGGCACCATTCTGTGTCAACACCAGGCCCAAGCAGGAAAAGGAGGAGACTTTCCAATCTTCCAACTGT
AGATCCTATTGCCGTGTGCCATGAACTCTATAATACCATCCGAGACTATAAGGATGAACAGGGCAGACTT
CTCTGTGAGCTCTTCATTAGGGCACCAAAGCGAAGAAATCAACCAGACTATTATGAAGTGGTTTCTCAGC
CCATTGACTTGATGAAAATCCAACAGAAACTAAAAATGGAAGAGTATGATGATGTTAATTTGCTGACTGC
TGACTTCCAGCTTCTTTTTAACAATGCAAAGTCCTATTATAAGCCAGATTCTCCTGAATATAAAGCCGCT
TGCAAACTCTGGGATTTGTACCTTCGAACAAGAAATGAGTTTGTTCAGAAAGGAGAAGCAGATGACGAAG
ATGATGATGAAGATGGGCAAGACAATCAGGGCACAGTGACTGAAGGATCTTCTCCAGCTTACTTGAAGGA
GATCCTGGAGCAGCTTCTTGAAGCCATAGTTGTAGCTACAAATCCATCAGGACGTCTCATTAGCGAACTT
TTTCAGAAACTGCCTTCTAAAGTGCAATATCCAGATTATTATGCAATAATTAAGGAGCCTATAGATCTCA
AGACCATTGCCCAGAGGATACAGAATGGAAGCTACAAAAGTATTCATGCAATGGCCAAAGATATAGATCT
CCTCGCAAAAAATGCCAAAACTTATAATGAGCCTGGCTCTCAAGTATTCAAGGATGCAAATTCAATTAAA
AAAATATTTTATATGAAAAAGGCTGAAATTGAACATCATGAAATGGCTAAGTCAAGTCTTCGAATGAGGA
CTCCATCCAACTTGGCTGCAGCCAGACTGACAGGTCCTTCACACAGTAAAGGCAGCCTTGGTGAAGAGAG
AAATCCCACTAGCAAGTATTACCGTAATAAAAGAGCAGTACAAGGAGGTCGTTTATCAGCAATTACAATG
GCACTTCAATATGGCTCAGAAAGTGAAGAAGATGCTGCTTTAGCTGCTGCACGCTATGAAGAGGGAGAGT
CAGAAGCAGAAAGCATCACTTCCTTTATGGATGTTTCAAATCCTTTTTATCAGCTTTATGACACAGTTAG
GAGTTGTCGGAATAACCAAGGGCAGCTAATAGCTGAACCTTTTTACCATTTGCCTTCAAAGAAAAAATAC
CCTGATTATTACCAGCAAATTAAAATGCCCATATCACTACAACAGATCCGAACAAAACTGAAGAATCAAG
AATATGAAACTTTAGATCATTTGGAGTGTGATCTGAATTTAATGTTTGAAAATGCCAAACGCTATAATGT
GCCCAATTCAGCCATCTACAAGCGAGTTCTAAAATTGCAGCAAGTTATGCAGGCAAAGAAGAAAGAGCTT
GCCAGGAGAGACGATATCGAGGACGGAGACAGCATGATCTCTTCAGCCACCTCTGATACTGGTAGTGCCA
AAAGAAAAAGTAAAAAGAACATAAGAAAGCAGCGAATGAAAATCTTATTCAATGTTGTTCTTGAAGCTCG
AGAGCCAGGTTCAGGCAGAAGACTTTGTGACCTATTTATGGTTAAACCATCCAAAAAGGACTATCCTGAT
TATTATAAAATCATCTTGGAGCCAATGGACTTGAAAATAATTGAGCATAACATCCGCAATGACAAATATG
CTGGTGAAGAGGGAATGATAGAAGACATGAAGCTGATGTTCCGGAATGCCAGGCACTATAATGAGGAGGG
CTCCCAGGTTTATAATGATGCACATATCCTGGAGAAGTTACTCAAGGAGAAAAGGAAAGAGCTGGGCCCA
CTGCCTGATGATGATGACATGGCTTCTCCCAAACTCAAGCTGAGTAGGAAGAGTGGCATTTCTCCTAAAA
AATCAAAATACATGACTCCAATGCAGCAGAAACTAAATGAGGTCTATGAAGCTGTAAAGAACTATACTGA
TAAGAGGGGTCGCCGCCTCAGTGCCATATTTCTGAGGCTTCCCTCTAGATCTGAGTTGCCTGACTACTAT
CTGACTATTAAAAAGCCCATGGACATGGAAAAAATTCGAAGTCACATGATGGCCAACAAGTACCAAGATA
TTGACTCTATGGTTGAGGACTTTGTCATGATGTTTAATAATGCCTGTACATACAATGAGCCGGAGTCTTT
GATCTACAAAGATGCTCTTGTTCTACACAAAGTCCTGCTTGAAACACGCAGAGACCTGGAGGGAGATGAG
GACTCTCATGTCCCAAATGTGACTTTGCTGATTCAAGAGCTTATCCACAATCTTTTTGTGTCAGTCATGA
GTCATCAGGATGATGAGGGAAGATGCTACAGCGATTCTTTAGCAGAAATTCCTGCTGTGGATCCCAACTT
TCCTAACAAACCACCCCTTACATTTGACATAATTAGGAAGAATGTTGAAAATAATCGCTACCGTCGGCTT
GATTTATTTCAAGAGCATATGTTTGAAGTATTGGAACGAGCAAGAAGGATGAATCGGACAGATTCAGAAA
TATATGAAGATGCAGTAGAACTTCAGCAGTTTTTTATTAAAATTCGTGATGAACTCTGCAAAAATGGAGA
GATTCTTCTTTCACCGGCACTCAGCTATACCACAAAACATTTGCATAATGATGTGGAGAAAGAGAGAAAG
GAAAAATTGCCAAAAGAAATAGAGGAAGATAAACTAAAACGAGAAGAAGAAAAAAGAGAAGCTGAAAAGA
GTGAAGATTCCTCTGGTGCTGCAGGCCTCTCAGGCTTACATCGCACATACAGCCAGGACTGTAGCTTTAA
AAACAGCATGTACCATGTTGGAGATTACGTCTATGTGGAACCTGCAGAGGCCAACCTACAACCACATATC
GTCTGTATTGAAAGACTGTGGGAGGATTCAGCTGAAAAAGAAGTTTTTAAGAGTGACTATTACAACAAAG
TTCCAGTTAGTAAAATTCTAGGCAAGTGTGTGGTCATGTTTGTCAAGGAATACTTTAAGTTATGCCCAGA
AAACTTCCGAGATGAGGATGTTTTTGTCTGTGAATCACGGTATTCTGCCAAAACCAAATCTTTTAAGAAA
ATTAAACTGTGGACCATGCCCATCAGCTCAGTCAGGTTTGTCCCTCGGGATGTGCCTCTGCCTGTGGTTC
GCGTGGCCTCTGTATTTGCAAATGCAGATAAAGGTGATGATGAGAAGAATACAGACAACTCAGAGGACAG
TCGAGCTGAAGACAATTTTAACTTGGAAAAGGAAAAAGAAGATGTCCCTGTGGAAATGTCCAATGGTGAA
CCAGGTTGCCACTACTTTGAGCAGCTCCATTACAATGACATGTGGCTGAAGGTTGGCGACTGTGTCTTCA
TCAAGTCCCATGGCCTGGTGCGTCCTCGTGTGGGCAGAATTGAAAAAGTATGGGTTCGAGATGGAGCTGC
ATATTTTTATGGCCCCATCTTCATTCACCCAGAAGAAACAGAGCATGAGCCCACAAAAATGTTCTACAAA
AAAGAAGTATTTCTGAGTAATCTGGAAGAAACCTGCCCCATGACATGTATTCTCGGAAAGTGTGCTGTGT
TGTCATTCAAGGACTTCCTCTCCTGCAGGCCAACTGAAATACCAGAAAATGACATTCTGCTTTGTGAGAG
CCGCTACAATGAGAGCGACAAGCAGATGAAGAAATTCAAAGGATTGAAGAGGTTTTCACTCTCTGCTAAA
GTGGTAGATGATGAAATTTACTACTTCAGAAAACCAATTGTTCCTCAGAAGGAGCCATCACCTTTGCTGG
AAAAGAAGATCCAGTTGCTAGAAGCTAAATTTGCCGAGTTAGAAGGTGGAGATGATGATATTGAAGAGAT
GGGAGAAGAAGATAGTGAGTCTACCCCAAAGTCTGCCAAAGGCAGTGCAAAGAAGGAAGGCTCCAAACGG
AAAATCAACATGAGTGGCTACATCCTGTTCAGCAGTGAGATGAGGGCTGTGATTAAGGCCCAACACCCAG
ACTACTCTTTCGGGGAGCTCAGCCGCCTGGTGGGGACAGAATGGAGAAATCTTGAGACAGCCAAGAAAGC
AGAATATGAAGGCATGATGGGTGGCTATCCGCCAGGCCTTCCACCTTTGCAGGGCCCAGTTGATGGCCTT
GTTAGCATGGGCAGCATGCAGCCACTTCACCCTGGGGGGCCTCCACCCCACCATCTTCCGCCAGGTGTGC
CTGGCCTCCCGGGCATCCCACCACCGGGTGTGATGAACCAAGGAGTGGCCCCTATGGTAGGGACTCCAGC
ACCAGGTGGAAGTCCATATGGACAACAGGTGGGAGTTTTGGGGCCTCCAGGGCAGCAGGCACCACCTCCA
TATCCCGGCCCACATCCAGCTGGACCCCCTGTCATACAGCAGCCAACAACACCCATGTTTGTAGCTCCCC
CACCAAAGACCCAGCGGCTTCTTCACTCAGAGGCCTACCTGAAATACATTGAAGGACTCAGTGCGGAGTC
CAACAGCATTAGCAAGTGGGATCAGACACTGGCAGCTCGAAGACGCGACGTCCATTTGTCGAAAGAACAG
GAGAGCCGCCTACCCTCTCACTGGCTGAAAAGCAAAGGGGCCCACACCACCATGGCAGATGCCCTCTGGC
GCCTTCGAGATTTGATGCTCCGGGACACCCTCAACATTCGCCAAGCATACAACCTAGAAAATGTTTAGTA
ATGAACTAGTCCGTAACTTGAAAGTATTTCGATTTCTTGGCTTTATATATCTTGTGGAAAGGACGAAGAC
TCTTCTCAGCGAAACCACCT
