>Addgene plasmid #143894 | TFORF0952 | depositor partial sequence | sequence record 283810 | Barcode
AGACTCTTCTCAGCGAAACCACCT
